>Addgene plasmid #26285 | pLenti CMV/TO GFP-MDC1 (779-2) | addgene full sequence | sequence record 228307 | Addgene NGS Result
GTGAGCTGATACCGCTCGCCGCAGCCGAACGACCGAGCGCAGCGAGTCAGTGAGCGAGGAAGCGGAAGAG
CGCCCAATACGCAAACCGCCTCTCCCCGCGCGTTGGCCGATTCATTAATGCAGCTGGCACGACAGGTTTC
CCGACTGGAAAGCGGGCAGTGAGCGCAACGCAATTAATGTGAGTTAGCTCACTCATTAGGCACCCCAGGC
TTTACACTTTATGCTTCCGGCTCGTATGTTGTGTGGAATTGTGAGCGGATAACAATTTCACACAGGAAAC
AGCTATGACCATGATTACGCCAAGCGCGCAATTAACCCTCACTAAAGGGAACAAAAGCTGGAGCTGCAAG
CTTAATGTAGTCTTATGCAATACTCTTGTAGTCTTGCAACATGGTAACGATGAGTTAGCAACATGCCTTA
CAAGGAGAGAAAAAGCACCGTGCATGCCGATTGGTGGAAGTAAGGTGGTACGATCGTGCCTTATTAGGAA
GGCAACAGACGGGTCTGACATGGATTGGACGAACCACTGAATTGCCGCATTGCAGAGATATTGTATTTAA
GTGCCTAGCTCGATACATAAACGGGTCTCTCTGGTTAGACCAGATCTGAGCCTGGGAGCTCTCTGGCTAA
CTAGGGAACCCACTGCTTAAGCCTCAATAAAGCTTGCCTTGAGTGCTTCAAGTAGTGTGTGCCCGTCTGT
TGTGTGACTCTGGTAACTAGAGATCCCTCAGACCCTTTTAGTCAGTGTGGAAAATCTCTAGCAGTGGCGC
CCGAACAGGGACTTGAAAGCGAAAGGGAAACCAGAGGAGCTCTCTCGACGCAGGACTCGGCTTGCTGAAG
CGCGCACGGCAAGAGGCGAGGGGCGGCGACTGGTGAGTACGCCAAAAATTTTGACTAGCGGAGGCTAGAA
GGAGAGAGATGGGTGCGAGAGCGTCAGTATTAAGCGGGGGAGAATTAGATCGCGATGGGAAAAAATTCGG
TTAAGGCCAGGGGGAAAGAAAAAATATAAATTAAAACATATAGTATGGGCAAGCAGGGAGCTAGAACGAT
TCGCAGTTAATCCTGGCCTGTTAGAAACATCAGAAGGCTGTAGACAAATACTGGGACAGCTACAACCATC
CCTTCAGACAGGATCAGAAGAACTTAGATCATTATATAATACAGTAGCAACCCTCTATTGTGTGCATCAA
AGGATAGAGATAAAAGACACCAAGGAAGCTTTAGACAAGATAGAGGAAGAGCAAAACAAAAGTAAGACCA
CCGCACAGCAAGCGGCCGCTGATCTTCAGACCTGGAGGAGGAGATATGAGGGACAATTGGAGAAGTGAAT
TATATAAATATAAAGTAGTAAAAATTGAACCATTAGGAGTAGCACCCACCAAGGCAAAGAGAAGAGTGGT
GCAGAGAGAAAAAAGAGCAGTGGGAATAGGAGCTTTGTTCCTTGGGTTCTTGGGAGCAGCAGGAAGCACT
ATGGGCGCAGCGTCAATGACGCTGACGGTACAGGCCAGACAATTATTGTCTGGTATAGTGCAGCAGCAGA
ACAATTTGCTGAGGGCTATTGAGGCGCAACAGCATCTGTTGCAACTCACAGTCTGGGGCATCAAGCAGCT
CCAGGCAAGAATCCTGGCTGTGGAAAGATACCTAAAGGATCAACAGCTCCTGGGGATTTGGGGTTGCTCT
GGAAAACTCATTTGCACCACTGCTGTGCCTTGGAATGCTAGTTGGAGTAATAAATCTCTGGAACAGATTT
GGAATCACACGACCTGGATGGAGTGGGACAGAGAAATTAACAATTACACAAGCTTAATACACTCCTTAAT
TGAAGAATCGCAAAACCAGCAAGAAAAGAATGAACAAGAATTATTGGAATTAGATAAATGGGCAAGTTTG
TGGAATTGGTTTAACATAACAAATTGGCTGTGGTATATAAAATTATTCATAATGATAGTAGGAGGCTTGG
TAGGTTTAAGAATAGTTTTTGCTGTACTTTCTATAGTGAATAGAGTTAGGCAGGGATATTCACCATTATC
GTTTCAGACCCACCTCCCAACCCCGAGGGGACCCGACAGGCCCGAAGGAATAGAAGAAGAAGGTGGAGAG
AGAGACAGAGACAGATCCATTCGATTAGTGAACGGATCTCGACGGTATCGGTTAACTTTTAAAAGAAAAG
GGGGGATTGGGGGGTACAGTGCAGGGGAAAGAATAGTAGACATAATAGCAACAGACATACAAACTAAAGA
ATTACAAAAACAAATTACAAAATTCAAAATTTTATCGATAAGCTTGGGAGTTCCGCGTTACATAACTTAC
GGTAAATGGCCCGCCTGGCTGACCGCCCAACGACCCCCGCCCATTGACGTCAATAATGACGTATGTTCCC
ATAGTAACGCCAATAGGGACTTTCCATTGACGTCAATGGGTGGAGTATTTACGGTAAACTGCCCACTTGG
CAGTACATCAAGTGTATCATATGCCAAGTACGCCCCCTATTGACGTCAATGACGGTAAATGGCCCGCCTG
GCATTATGCCCAGTACATGACCTTATGGGACTTTCCTACTTGGCAGTACATCTACGTATTAGTCATCGCT
ATTACCATGGTGATGCGGTTTTGGCAGTACATCAATGGGCGTGGATAGCGGTTTGACTCACGGGGATTTC
CAAGTCTCCACCCCATTGACGTCAATGGGAGTTTGTTTTGGCACCAAAATCAACGGGACTTTCCAAAATG
TCGTAACAACTCCGCCCCATTGACGCAAATGGGCGGTAGGCGTGTACGGTGGGAGGTCTATATAAGCAGA
GCTCTCCCTATCAGTGATAGAGATCTCCCTATCAGTGATAGAGATCGTCGACTAGTCCAGTGTGGTGGAA
TTCTGCAGATATCAACAAGTTTGTACAAAAAAGCAGGCTCCACCATGGGAACCAATTCAGTCGACTAGCG
CTACCGGTCGCCACCATGGTGAGCAAGGGCGAGGAGCTGTTCACCGGGGTGGTGCCCATCCTGGTCGAGC
TGGACGGCGACGTAAACGGCCACAAGTTCAGCGTGTCCGGCGAGGGCGAGGGCGATGCCACCTACGGCAA
GCTGACCCTGAAGTTCATCTGCACCACCGGCAAGCTGCCCGTGCCCTGGCCCACCCTCGTGACCACCCTG
ACCTACGGCGTGCAGTGCTTCAGCCGCTACCCCGACCACATGAAGCAGCACGACTTCTTCAAGTCCGCCA
TGCCCGAAGGCTACGTCCAGGAGCGCACCATCTTCTTCAAGGACGACGGCAACTACAAGACCCGCGCCGA
GGTGAAGTTCGAGGGCGACACCCTGGTGAACCGCATCGAGCTGAAGGGCATCGACTTCAAGGAGGACGGC
AACATCCTGGGGCACAAGCTGGAGTACAACTACAACAGCCACAACGTCTATATCATGGCCGACAAGCAGA
AGAACGGCATCAAGGTGAACTTCAAGATCCGCCACAACATCGAGGACGGCAGCGTGCAGCTCGCCGACCA
CTACCAGCAGAACACCCCCATCGGCGACGGCCCCGTGCTGCTGCCCGACAACCACTACCTGAGCACCCAG
TCCGCCCTGAGCAAAGACCCCAACGAGAAGCGCGATCACATGGTCCTGCTGGAGTTCGTGACCGCCGCCG
GGATCACTCTCGGCATGGACGAGCTGTACAAGTCCGGCCGGACTCAGATCTCGAGCTCAAGCTTCGAATT
CTGCAGTCGACGGTACCGCGGGCCCATCATGGAGGACACCCAGGCTATTGACTGGGATGTTGAAGAAGAG
GAGGAGACAGAGCAATCCAGTGAATCCTTGAGGTGTAACGTGGAGCCAGTAGGGCGGCTACATATCTTTA
GTGGTGCCCATGGACCAGAAAAAGATTTCCCACTACACCTCGGGAAGAATGTGGTAGGCCGAATGCCTGA
CTGCTCTGTGGCCCTGCCCTTTCCATCTATCTCCAAACAACATGCAGAGATTGAAATCTTAGCCTGGGAC
AAGGCACCTATCCTCCGAGACTGTGGGAGCCTTAATGGTACTCAAATCCTGAGACCTCCTAAGGTTTTGA
GCCCTGGGGTGAGTCACCGTCTGAGGGACCAGGAATTGATTCTCTTTGCTGACTTGCTCTGCCAGTACCA
TCGCCTGGATGTCTCTCTGCCCTTTGTCTCCCGGGGCCCTCTGACAGTAGAAGAGACACCCAGAGTACAG
GGAGAAACTCAACCCCAGAGGCTTCTGTTGGCTGAGGACTCGGAGGAGGAAGTAGATTTTCTTTCTGAAA
GGCGTATGGTAAAAAAATCAAGGACCACATCTTCCTCTGTGATAGTTCCAGAGAGTGATGAAGAGGGGCA
TTCCCCGGTCCTGGGCGGCCTTGGGCCGCCTTTTGCCTTCAATTTGAACAGTGACACAGATGTGGAAGAA
GGTCAGCAACCAGCCACAGAGGAGGCCTCCTCAGCTGCCAGAAGAGGTGCCACTGTAGAGGCAAAGCAGT
CTGAAGCTGAAGTTGTAACTGAAATCCAGCTTGAAAAGGATCAGCCTTTAGTGAAGGAGAGGGACAATGA
TACAAAAGTCAAGAGGGGTGCAGGGAATGGGGTGGTTCCAGCTGGGGTGATTCTGGAGAGGAGCCAACCT
CCTGGAGAGGACAGTGACACAGATGTGGATGATGACAGCAGGCCTCCTGGAAGGCCAGCTGAGGTCCATT
TGGAAAGGGCTCAGCCTTTTGGCTTCATCGACAGCGACACTGATGCGGAAGAAGAGAGGATCCCAGCAAC
CCCAGTTGTCATTCCTATGAAGAAGAGGAAGATCTTCCATGGAGTAGGTACAAGGGGTCCTGGAGCACCA
GGCCTGGCCCATCTGCAGGAGAGCCAGGCTGGTAGTGATACAGATGTGGAAGAAGGCAAGGCCCCACAGG
CTGTCCCTCTGGAGAAAAGCCAAGCTTCCATGGTTATCAACAGCGATACAGATGACGAGGAAGAAGTCTC
AGCAGCGCTGACTTTGGCACATCTGAAAGAGAGCCAGCCTGCTATATGGAACAGAGATGCAGAAGAGGAC
ATGCCCCAACGTGTGGTCCTTCTGCAGCGAAGCCAAACCACCACTGAGAGAGACAGTGACACAGACGTGG
AGGAGGAAGAGCTCCCAGTGGAAAATAGAGAAGCTGTCCTCAAGGATCACACAAAGATTAGAGCCCTTGT
TAGAGCACATTCAGAAAAGGACCAACCTCCTTTTGGGGACAGTGATGACAGTGTGGAAGCAGATAAGAGC
TCACCTGGGATCCACCTGGAGAGAAGCCAAGCCTCCACCACAGTGGACATCAACACACAAGTGGAGAAGG
AAGTCCCGCCAGGGTCAGCCATTATGCATATAAAGAAGCATCAGGTGTCTGTGGAGGGGACAAATCAAAC
AGATGTGAAAGCAGTTGGGGGACCAGCAAAGCTGCTTGTGGTATCTCTAGAGGAAGCCTGGCCTCTGCAT
GGGGACTGTGAAACAGATGCAGAGGAGGGCACCTCCCTAACAGCCTCAGTAGTTGCAGATGTAAGAAAGA
GCCAGCTTCCAGCAGAAGGGGATGCTGGGGCAGAGTGGGCTGCAGCTGTTCTTAAGCAGGAGAGAGCTCA
TGAGGTGGGGGCCCAGGGTGGGCCACCTGTGGCACAAGTGGAGCAGGACCTCCCTATCTCAAGAGAGAAC
CTCACAGATCTGGTGGTGGACACAGACACTCTAGGGGAATCCACCCAGCCACAGAGAGAGGGAGCCCAGG
TCCCCACAGGAAGGGAGAGAGAACAACATGTGGGTGGGACCAAGGACTCTGAAGACAACTATGGTGATTC
TGAAGATCTGGACCTACAAGCTACCCAGTGCTTTCTGGAGAATCAGGGCCTGGAAGCAGTCCAGAGCATG
GAGGATGAACCTACCCAGGCCTTCATGTTGACTCCACCCCAAGAGCTTGGCCCTTCCCATTGCAGCTTCC
AGACAACAGGTACCCTAGATGAACCATGGGAGGTCCTGGCTACACAGCCATTCTGTCTGAGAGAGTCTGA
GGACTCTGAGACCCAGCCTTTTGACACGCACCTTGAGGCCTATGGACCTTGCCTGTCTCCACCTAGGGCA
ATACCAGGAGACCAACATCCAGAGAGCCCAGTTCACACAGAGCCAATGGGGATTCAAGGCAGAGGGAGGC
AGACTGTGGATAAAGTCATGGGTATACCAAAAGAAACAGCAGAGAGGGTGGGCCCTGAGAGAGGGCCATT
GGAGAGAGAAACTGAGAAACTGCTACCAGAAAGACAGACAGATGTGACAGGAGAGGAAGAATTAACCAAG
GGGAAACAGGACAGAGAACAAAAACAGTTGTTAGCTAGAGACACCCAGAGACAAGAATCTGACAAAAATG
GGGAAAGTGCAAGTCCTGAAAGAGATAGGGAGAGTTTGAAGGTAGAAATTGAGACATCTGAGGAAATACA
AGAGAAACAAGTACAGAAGCAGACCCTTCCAAGCAAAGCATTTGAGAGAGAAGTAGAGAGACCAGTAGCA
AACAGAGAGTGCGATCCAGCCGAGTTAGAAGAGAAGGTGCCCAAAGTGATCCTGGAGAGAGATACACAGA
GAGGGGAGCCAGAGGGAGGGAGCCAGGACCAGAAAGGGCAGGCCTCCAGCCCAACACCAGAGCCTGGGGT
GGGGGCGGGGGACCTTCCGGGACCTACCTCAGCCCCCGTACCTTCTGGGAGCCAGTCAGGTGGAAGGGGA
TCCCCAGTGAGCCCCAGGAGGCATCAGAAAGGCCTCCTGAATTGCAAGATGCCACCTGCTGAGAAGGCTT
CCAGGATCAGAGCTGCTGAGAAGGTTTCCAGGGGCGATCAGGAATCTCCAGATGCTTGTCTGCCTCCTGC
AGTACCTGAAGCCCCAGCCCCACCCCAAAAGCCCCTTAACTCTCAGAGCCAGAAACATCTTGCACCTCCG
CCCCTTCTTTCTCCCCTTTTACCTTCTATCAAGCCAACCGTTCGTAAGACCAGGCAAGATGGGAGTCAGG
AAGCTCCAGAGGCTCCCTTGTCCTCAGAGCTGGAGCCTTTCCACCCAAAGCCTAAAATTAGAACTCGGAA
GTCCTCCAGAATGACACCCTTTCCAGCTACCTCTGCTGCCCCTGAGCCCCACCCTTCCACCTCCACAGCC
CAGCCAGTCACTCCCAAGCCCACATCTCAGGCCACTAGGAGCAGGACAAATAGGTCCTCTGTCAAGACCC
CTGAACCAGTTGTCCCCACAGCCCCTGAGCTCCAGCCTTCCACCTCCACAGACCAGCCTGTCACCTCTGA
GCCCACATCTCAGGTTACTAGGGGAAGAAAAAGTAGATCCTCTGTCAAGACCCCTGAAACAGTTGTGCCC
ACAGCCCTTGAGCTCCAGCCTTCCACCTCCACCGACCGACCTGTCACCTCTGAACCCACCTCTCAGGCTA
CTAGGGGAAGAAAAAATAGATCCTCTGTCAAGACCCCTGAACCAGTTGTCCCCACAGCCCCTGAGCTCCA
GCCTTCCACCTCCACAGACCAGCCTGTCACTTCTGAGCCCACATATCAGGCTACTAGGGGAAGAAAAAAT
AGATCCTCTGTCAAGACCCCTGAACCAGTTGTGCCCACAGCCCCTGAGCTCCGGCCTTCCACCTCCACAG
ACCGACCTGTCACCCCCAAGCCCACATCTCGGACCACTAGGAGCAGGACAAATATGTCCTCTGTCAAGAC
CCCTGAAACAGTTGTCCCCACAGCCCCTGAGCTCCAGATTTCCACCTCCACAGACCAACCTGTCACCCCT
AAGCCCACATCTCGGACCACTAGGAGCAGGACAAATATGTCCTCTGTGAAGAACCCTGAATCAACTGTCC
CTATAGCCCCTGAGCTCCCACCTTCCACCTCCACAGAGCAGCCTGTCACCCCTGAGCCCACATCTCGGGC
TACTAGGGGAAGAAAAAATAGATCCTCTGGCAAGACCCCTGAAACACTTGTCCCCACAGCCCCTAAGCTC
GAGCCTTCCACTTCCACAGACCAACCTGTCACTCCTGAGCCCACATCTCAGGCCACCAGGGGCAGGACAA
ATAGGTCCTCTGTGAAGACCCCTGAAACAGTTGTCCCCACAGCCCCTGAGCTCCAGCCTTCCACCTCCAC
AGACCAGCCTGTTACCCCTGAGCCTACGTCTCAGGCTACTAGGGGAAGAACAGATAGATCCTCTGTCAAG
ACTCCTGAAACAGTTGTCCCCACAGCCCCTGAGCTACAGGCTTCCGCCTCCACAGACCAGCCTGTCACCT
CTGAGCCCACATCTCGGACCACTAGGGGAAGAAAAAATCGGTCCTCTGTCAAGACCCCTGAAACAGTTGT
GCCCGCAGCCCCTGAGCTCCAGCCTCCCACCTCCACAGACCGACCTGTCACCCCTGAGCCCACATCTCGG
GCCACTAGGGGCAGGACAAATAGGTCCTCTGTCAAGACCCCTGAATCAATTGTCCCTATAGCCCCTGAGC
TTCAGCCTTCCACCTCCAGAAACCAGCTTGTCACCCCTGAGCCCACATCTCGGGCCACTAGGTGCAGGAC
AAATAGGTCCTCTGTCAAGACCCCTGAGCCAGTTGTCCCCACAGCCCCTGAGCCCCATCCTACCACCTCC
ACAGACCAGCCTGTCACCCCCAAGCTCACATCTAGGGCCACTAGGAGAAAGACAAATAGGTCCTCTGTCA
AGACTCCCAAACCAGTTGAACCAGCAGCCTCTGATCTTGAGCCTTTTACCCCCACAGACCAGTCCGTCAC
CCCTGAGGCCATAGCTCAGGGTGGTCAGAGCAAAACACTGAGGTCTTCCACAGTAAGAGCTATGCCGGTT
CCTACCACCCCTGAATTCCAATCTCCTGTCACCACAGACCAGCCTATTTCCCCTGAGCCTATTACTCAAC
CCAGTTGCATCAAGAGGCAGAGAGCCGCTGGGAACCCTGGCTCCCTCGCAGCTCCCATTGACCATAAGCC
TTGCTCTGCACCCTTGGAACCTAAATCCCAGGCCTCAAGGAACCAAAGATGGGGAGCAGTGAGAGCAGCT
GAATCCCTTACAGCCATTCCTGAGCCTGCCTCTCCCCAGCTTCTTGAGACACCAATTCATGCCTCCCAGA
TCCAAAAGGTGGAACCAGCAGGTAGATCTAGGTTCACCCCGGAGCTCCAGCCTAAGGCCTCTCAAAGCCG
CAAGAGGTCTTTAGCTACCATGGATTCACCACCACATCAAAAACAGCCCCAAAGAGGGGAAGTCTCCCAG
AAGACAGTGATTATCAAGGAAGAGGAAGAAGATACTGCAGAGAAGCCAGGGAAGGAAGAGGATGTCGTGA
CTCCAAAACCAGGCAAGAGAAAGAGAGACCAGGCAGAGGAGGAGCCCAACAGAATACCAAGCCGCAGCCT
CCGACGGACCAAACTTAACCAAGAATCAACAGCCCCCAAAGTGCTCTTCACAGGAGTGGTGGATGCTCGG
GGAGAGCGGGCTGTGCTGGCACTGGGGGGAAGTCTGGCTGGTTCAGCGGCAGAGGCTTCCCACCTGGTCA
CTGATCGCATCCGCCGGACAGTCAAGTTCCTGTGTGCCCTGGGGCGGGGAATCCCCATTCTGTCCCTGGA
CTGGCTGCATCAGTCCCGCAAGGCTGGTTTCTTCTTACCCCCGGATGAATATGTGGTGACCGACCCTGAG
CAAGAGAAGAACTTTGGCTTTAGCCTTCAAGACGCACTGAGCAGGGCTCGGGAGCGAAGGCTGCTAGAGG
GCTATGAGATCTATGTGACCCCTGGAGTCCAGCCACCACCACCTCAGATGGGAGAGATTATTAGCTGCTG
TGGAGGCACATACCTACCCAGCATGCCTCGGTCCTATAAGCCTCAGAGAGTTGTGATCACATGCCCTCAG
GACTTCCCTCATTGCTCCATTCCACTACGGGTTGGGCTGCCCCTCCTCTCGCCTGAGTTCCTGCTGACTG
GAGTGCTGAAGCAGGAAGCCAAGCCAGAGGCCTTTGTCCTCTCCCCTTTGGAGATGTCATCCACCTGAGA
ACTCCACTACCCTTTTCCCTCCCAGACCACGAATTAGAAGATATGTGGAAGAAAGAACTCAGGGCGTTAG
AAAGGATTGGGGTATATTGATACAACTTGTCCTGGAACATGGGTGGGACCAGAAATCTTTATGAATAAAT
GAAAAGATAAGGGATTTGGAAGCCACAGGTTGTTTTTTGTTTGTTTGTTTGTTTTTTTAATGGATCTAGA
CCCAGCTTTCTTGTACAAAGTGGTTGATATCCAGCACAGTGGCGGCCGCTCGACAATCAACCTCTGGATT
ACAAAATTTGTGAAAGATTGACTGGTATTCTTAACTATGTTGCTCCTTTTACGCTATGTGGATACGCTGC
TTTAATGCCTTTGTATCATGCTATTGCTTCCCGTATGGCTTTCATTTTCTCCTCCTTGTATAAATCCTGG
TTGCTGTCTCTTTATGAGGAGTTGTGGCCCGTTGTCAGGCAACGTGGCGTGGTGTGCACTGTGTTTGCTG
ACGCAACCCCCACTGGTTGGGGCATTGCCACCACCTGTCAGCTCCTTTCCGGGACTTTCGCTTTCCCCCT
CCCTATTGCCACGGCGGAACTCATCGCCGCCTGCCTTGCCCGCTGCTGGACAGGGGCTCGGCTGTTGGGC
ACTGACAATTCCGTGGTGTTGTCGGGGAAGCTGACGTCCTTTCCATGGCTGCTCGCCTGTGTTGCCACCT
GGATTCTGCGCGGGACGTCCTTCTGCTACGTCCCTTCGGCCCTCAATCCAGCGGACCTTCCTTCCCGCGG
CCTGCTGCCGGCTCTGCGGCCTCTTCCGCGTCTTCGCCTTCGCCCTCAGACGAGTCGGATCTCCCTTTGG
GCCGCCTCCCCGCCTGGAATTCGAGCTCGGTACCTTTAAGACCAATGACTTACAAGGCAGCTGTAGATCT
TAGCCACTTTTTAAAAGAAAAGGGGGGACTGGAAGGGCTAGCTCACTCCCAACGAAGACAAGATCTGCTT
TTTGCTTGTACTGGGTCTCTCTGGTTAGACCAGATCTGAGCCTGGGAGCTCTCTGGCTAACTAGGGAACC
CACTGCTTAAGCCTCAATAAAGCTTGCCTTGAGTGCTTCAAGTAGTGTGTGCCCGTCTGTTGTGTGACTC
TGGTAACTAGAGATCCCTCAGACCCTTTTAGTCAGTGTGGAAAATCTCTAGCAGTAGTAGTTCATGTCAT
CTTATTATTCAGTATTTATAACTTGCAAAGAAATGAATATCAGAGAGTGAGAGGAACTTGTTTATTGCAG
CTTATAATGGTTACAAATAAAGCAATAGCATCACAAATTTCACAAATAAAGCATTTTTTTCACTGCATTC
TAGTTGTGGTTTGTCCAAACTCATCAATGTATCTTATCATGTCTGGCTCTAGCTATCCCGCCCCTAACTC
CGCCCATCCCGCCCCTAACTCCGCCCAGTTCCGCCCATTCTCCGCCCCATGGCTGACTAATTTTTTTTAT
TTATGCAGAGGCCGAGGCCGCCTCGGCCTCTGAGCTATTCCAGAAGTAGTGAGGAGGCTTTTTTGGAGGC
CTAGGGACGTACCCAATTCGCCCTATAGTGAGTCGTATTACGCGCGCTCACTGGCCGTCGTTTTACAACG
TCGTGACTGGGAAAACCCTGGCGTTACCCAACTTAATCGCCTTGCAGCACATCCCCCTTTCGCCAGCTGG
CGTAATAGCGAAGAGGCCCGCACCGATCGCCCTTCCCAACAGTTGCGCAGCCTGAATGGCGAATGGG
[124 nt withheld, positions 11758-11881]
C
[91 nt withheld, positions 11883-11973]
A
[49 nt withheld, positions 11975-12023]
CCTTTGACGTTGGAGTCCACGTTCTTT
[37 nt withheld, positions 12051-12087]
ACCCTATCTCGGTCTATTCTTTTGATTTATAAGGGATTTTGCCGATTTCGGCCTATTGGTTAAAAAATGA
GCTGATTTAACAAAAATTTAACGCGAATTTTAACAAAATATTAACGCTTACAATTTAGGTGGCACTTTTC
GGGGAAATGTGCGCGGAACCCCTATTTGTTTATTTTTCTAAATACATTCAAATATGTATCCGCTCATGAG
ACAATAACCCTGATAAATGCTTCAATAATATTGAAAAAGGAAGAGTATGAGTATTCAACATTTCCGTGTC
GCCCTTATTCCCTTTTTTGCGGCATTTTGCCTTCCTGTTTTTGCTCACCCAGAAACGCTGGTGAAAGTAA
AAGATGCTGAAGATCAGTTGGGTGCACGAGTGGGTTACATCGAACTGGATCTCAACAGCGGTAAGATCCT
TGAGAGTTTTCGCCCCGAAGAACGTTTTCCAATGATGAGCACTTTTAAAGTTCTGCTATGTGGCGCGGTA
TTATCCCGTATTGACGCCGGGCAAGAGCAACTCGGTCGCCGCATACACTATTCTCAGAATGACTTGGTTG
AGTACTCACCAGTCACAGAAAAGCATCTTACGGATGGCATGACAGTAAGAGAATTATGCAGTGCTGCCAT
AACCATGAGTGATAACACTGCGGCCAACTTACTTCTGACAACGATCGGAGGACCGAAGGAGCTAACCGCT
TTTTTGCACAACATGGGGGATCATGTAACTCGCCTTGATCGTTGGGAACCGGAGCTGAATGAAGCCATAC
CAAACGACGAGCGTGACACCACGATGCCTGTAGCAATGGCAACAACGTTGCGCAAACTATTAACTGGCGA
ACTACTTACTCTAGCTTCCCGGCAACAATTAATAGACTGGATGGAGGCGGATAAAGTTGCAGGACCACTT
CTGCGCTCGGCCCTTCCGGCTGGCTGGTTTATTGCTGATAAATCTGGAGCCGGTGAGCGTGGGTCTCGCG
GTATCATTGCAGCACTGGGGCCAGATGGTAAGCCCTCCCGTATCGTAGTTATCTACACGACGGGGAGTCA
GGCAACTATGGATGAACGAAATAGACAGATCGCTGAGATAGGTGCCTCACTGATTAAGCATTGGTAACTG
TCAGACCAAGTTTACTCATATATACTTTAGATTGATTTAAAACTTCATTTTTAATTTAAAAGGATCTAGG
TGAAGATCCTTTTTGATAATCTCATGACCAAAATCCCTTAACGTGAGTTTTCGTTCCACTGAGCGTCAGA
CCCCGTAGAAAAGATCAAAGGATCTTCTTGAGATCCTTTTTTTCTGCGCGTAATCTGCTGCTTGCAAACA
AAAAAACCACCGCTACCAGCGGTGGTTTGTTTGCCGGATCAAGAGCTACCAACTCTTTTTCCGAAGGTAA
CTGGCTTCAGCAGAGCGCAGATACCAAATACTGTTCTTCTAGTGTAGCCGTAGTTAGGCCACCACTTCAA
GAACTCTGTAGCACCGCCTACATACCTCGCTCTGCTAATCCTGTTACCAGTGGCTGCTGCCAGTGGCGAT
AAGTCGTGTCTTACCGGGTTGGACTCAAGACGATAGTTACCGGATAAGGCGCAGCGGTCGGGCTGAACGG
GGGGTTCGTGCACACAGCCCAGCTTGGAGCGAACGACCTACACCGAACTGAGATACCTACAGCGTGAGCT
ATGAGAAAGCGCCACGCTTCCCGAAGGGAGAAAGGCGGACAGGTATCCGGTAAGCGGCAGGGTCGGAACA
GGAGAGCGCACGAGGGAGCTTCCAGGGGGAAACGCCTGGTATCTTTATAGTCCTGTCGGGTTTCGCCACC
TCTGACTTGAGCGTCGATTTTTGTGATGCTCGTCAGGGGGGCGGAGCCTATGGAAAAACGCCAGCAACGC
GGCCTTTTTACGGTTCCTGGCCTTTTGCTGGCCTTTTGCTCACATGTTCTTTCCTGCGTTATCCCCTGAT
TCTGTGGATAACCGTATTACCGCCTTTGA
Features (pLannotate 1.2.2; 33 found; start..end, strand, type, name):
      1..68      +  rep_origin     RSF ori (fragment): Plasmids containing the RSF 1030 origin of replication can be propagated in E. coli cells that contain additional plasmids with compatible origins.
     70..162     +  CDS            lacI (fragment): lac repressor; lacI; The lac repressor binds to the lac operator to inhibit transcription in E. coli. This inhibition can be relieved by adding lactose or isopropyl-β-D-thiogalactopyranoside (IPTG).
    175..196     +  protein_bind   CAP binding site: CAP binding activates transcription in the presence of cAMP. E. coli catabolite activator protein
    211..241     +  promoter       lac promoter: promoter for the E. coli lac operon
    245..267     +  protein_bind   lac operator (fragment): The lac repressor binds to the lac operator to inhibit transcription in E. coli. This inhibition can be relieved by adding lactose or isopropyl-β-D-thiogalactopyranoside (IPTG). lac repressor encoded by lacI
    310..328     +  promoter       T3 promoter: promoter for bacteriophage T3 RNA polymerase
    356..582     +  promoter       RSV promoter: Rous sarcoma virus enhancer/promoter
    583..763     +  LTR            5' LTR (truncated): truncated 5' long terminal repeat (LTR) from HIV-1
    810..935     +  misc_feature   HIV-1 Ψ: packaging signal of human immunodeficiency virus type 1
    919..1282    +  CDS            HIV-1 gag (fragment): gag protein from human immunodeficiency virus 1; gag
   1428..1661    +  misc_feature   RRE: The Rev response element (RRE) of HIV-1 allows for Rev-dependent mRNA export from the nucleus to the cytoplasm.
   2038..2138    +  CDS            Rev (fragment): human immunodeficiency virus 1 (HIV-1) Rev protein; rev; enhances nuclear export of unspliced and incompletely spliced viral mRNAs
   2157..2273    +  misc_feature   cPPT/CTS: central polypurine tract and central termination sequence of HIV-1
   2296..2599    +  enhancer       CMV enhancer: human cytomegalovirus immediate early enhancer
   2600..2803    +  promoter       CMV promoter: human cytomegalovirus (CMV) immediate early promoter
   2805..2824    +  promoter       PLtetO-1 promoter (fragment): modified phage lambda PL promoter with tet operator sites (Lutz and Bujard, 1997)
   2826..2845    +  promoter       PLtetO-1 promoter (fragment): modified phage lambda PL promoter with tet operator sites (Lutz and Bujard, 1997)
   2885..2909    +  protein_bind   attB1: mutant version of attB; recombination site for the Gateway® BP reaction BP Clonase™
   2956..3672    +  CDS            EGFP: EGFP is a basic (constitutively fluorescent) green fluorescent protein published in 1996, derived from Aequorea victoria. It is reported to be a rapidly-maturing weak dimer with moderate acid sensitivity.
   3678..3735    +  misc_feature   MCS (fragment): multiple cloning site
   3739..10005   +  CDS            MDC1: MDC1_HUMAN - Also known as KIAA0170, NFBD1. Experimental evidence at protein level: Swiss-Prot protein existence level 1. Required for checkpoint mediated cell cycle arrest in response to DNA damage within both the S phase and G2/M phases of the cell cycle. May serve as a scaffold for the recruitment of DNA repair and signal transduction proteins to discrete foci of DNA damage marked by 'Ser-139' phosphorylation of histone H2AX. Also required for downstream events subsequent to the recruitment of these proteins. These include phosphorylation and activation of the ATM, CHEK1 and CHEK2 kinases,
  10220..10244   -  protein_bind   attB2: mutant version of attB; recombination site for the Gateway® BP reaction BP Clonase™
  10275..10863   +  misc_feature   WPRE: woodchuck hepatitis virus posttranscriptional regulatory element
  10880..11017   +  CDS            nef (fragment): NEF_HV1LA - Experimental evidence at protein level: Swiss-Prot protein existence level 1. Extracellular Nef protein targets CD4(+) T-lymphocytes for apoptosis by interacting with CXCR4 surface receptors. From Human immunodeficiency virus type 1 group M subtype B (isolate Lai) (HIV-1).
  11003..11183   +  LTR            5' LTR (truncated): truncated 5' long terminal repeat (LTR) from HIV-1
  11255..11376   +  polyA_signal   SV40 poly(A) signal: SV40 polyadenylation signal
  11416..11551   +  rep_origin     SV40 ori: SV40 origin of replication
  11572..11590   -  promoter       T7 promoter: promoter for bacteriophage T7 RNA polymerase
  11598..11753   +  CDS            lacZα (fragment): LacZα fragment of β-galactosidase; lacZ fragment
  11758..12186   +  rep_origin     f1 ori (sequence partly withheld): f1 bacteriophage origin of replication; arrow indicates direction of (+) strand synthesis
  12239..12343   +  promoter       AmpR promoter: bla
  12344..13204   +  CDS            AmpR: β-lactamase; bla; confers resistance to ampicillin, carbenicillin, and related antibiotics
  13375..13963   +  rep_origin     ori: high-copy-number ColE1/pMB1/pBR322/pUC origin of replication
