[The description below was written by a language model from this plasmid's Addgene catalogue record and pLannotate feature annotations shown in this document.]
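Description:
pLenti CMV/TO GFP-MDC1 (779-2) is a roughly 14 kb third-generation, self-inactivating lentiviral transfer plasmid for expressing a GFP-tagged form of human MDC1 (Mediator of DNA damage checkpoint 1, also called NFBD1 or KIAA0170) in mammalian cells. It is built on the p156RRL-sinPPT-CMV-GFP-PRE backbone and is maintained in E. coli through a high-copy ColE1/pUC-type origin with ampicillin resistance. An f1 origin and an SV40 origin are also annotated. The record names the recombination-deficient strain Stbl3 as the growth host, a common choice for plasmids with repeated LTRs. The viral framework has an RSV promoter driving a truncated HIV-1 5' LTR, which makes genomic RNA production Tat-independent. This is followed by the Ψ packaging signal with a gag fragment, the Rev response element for nuclear export of the unspliced genome, and the cPPT/CTS. A WPRE and a truncated 3' LTR with an SV40 polyadenylation signal lie downstream of the payload.

The expression cassette consists of the CMV enhancer and promoter followed immediately by two tet operator sequences (the "TO" in the name; annotated as PLtetO-1 fragments). This arrangement gives constitutive expression in ordinary cells and is expected to be repressed, and tetracycline- or doxycycline-inducible, in cells that supply the Tet repressor, which this plasmid does not encode. The promoter drives EGFP fused through a short linker derived from a multiple cloning site to the N terminus of the approximately 6.3 kb MDC1 coding sequence. That sequence was derived from the Kazusa KIAA0170 cDNA clone and inserted between BstBI and XbaI sites. The fusion is flanked by attB1 and attB2 Gateway sites. There is no mammalian drug marker, so transduced cells are identified by GFP fluorescence. The depositor reports that the fusion co-localizes with gamma-H2AX after DNA damage, which supports its use for imaging MDC1 recruitment to DNA damage foci.
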