Addgene plasmid #26285: pLenti CMV/TO GFP-MDC1 (779-2)
Depositing lab: Eric Campeau. Depositing organization: University of Massachusetts, Worcester.
Backbone
  Vector backbone: p156RRL-sinPPT-CMV-GFP-PRE/Nhe I
  Backbone size w/o insert (bp): 7796
  Vector type: Mammalian Expression, Lentiviral
  Selectable markers: GFP
Growth in bacteria
  Bacterial resistance: Ampicillin, 100 μg/mL
  Growth temperature: 37°C
  Growth strain: Stbl3
  Growth instructions: Stbl3, 37oC
  Copy number: High Copy
Gene/Insert
  Gene/Insert name: Mediator of DNA damage checkpoint 1 (alt names: MDC1; NFBD1; KIAA0170)
  Species: H. sapiens (human)
  Insert size (bp): 6269
  Entrez Gene: MDC1 (a.k.a. NFBD1)
  Tag / fusion protein: GFP (N terminal on backbone)
  Cloning method: Restriction Enzyme; 5′ cloning site Bst BI (not destroyed); 3′ cloning site Xba I (not destroyed)
  Sequencing primers: 5′ CMVforw; 3′ WPRErev
Resource information
  A portion of this plasmid was derived from a plasmid made by: MDC1 cDNA was derived from the clone KIAA0170 (Kazusa).
Terms and licenses: Academic/Nonprofit Terms; Industry Terms: Not Available to Industry
Depositor comments: Functionality of the GFP-MDC1 fusion protein was verified by co-localization with gamma-H2AX after DNA damage.
How to cite: pLenti CMV/TO GFP-MDC1 (779-2) was a gift from Eric Campeau (Addgene plasmid # 26285 ; http://n2t.net/addgene:26285 ; RRID:Addgene_26285)
