>Addgene plasmid #26285 | pLenti CMV/TO GFP-MDC1 (779-2) | addgene partial sequence | sequence record 32562 | 26285 with WPRE-R
ATCCAGAGGTTGATTGTCGAGCGGCCGCCACTGTGCTGGATATCAACCACTTTGTACAAGAAAGCTGGGT
CTAGATCCATTAAAAAAACAAACAAACAAACAAAAAACAACCTGTGGCTTCCAAATCCCTTATCTTTTCA
TTTATTCATAAAGATTTCTGGTCCCACCCATGTTCCAGGACAAGTTGTATCAATATACCCCAATCCTTTC
TAACGCCCTGAGTTCTTTCTTCCACATATCTTCTAATTCGTGGTCTGGGAGGGAAAAGGGTAGTGGAGTT
CTCAGGTGGATGACATCTCCAAAGGGGAGAGGACAAAGGCCTCTGGCTTGGCTTCCTGCTTCAGCACTCC
AGTCAGCAGGAACTCAGGCGAGAGGAGGGGCAGCCCAACCCGTAGTGGAATGGAGCAATGAGGGAAGTCC
TGAGGGCATGTGATCACAACTCTCTGAGGCTTATAGGACCGAGGCATGCTGGGTAGGTATGTGCCTCCAC
AGCAGCTAATAATCTCTCCCATCTGAGGTGGTGGTGGCTGGACTCCAGGGGTCACATAGATCTCATAGCC
CTCTAGCAGCCTTCGCTCCCGAGCCCTGCTCAGTGCGTCTTGAAGGCTAAAGCCAAAGTTCTTCTCTTGC
TCAGGGTCGGTCACCACATATTCATCCGGGGGTAAGAAGAAACCAGCCTTGCGGGACTGATGCAGCCAGT
CCAGGGACAGAATGGGGATTCCCCGCCCCAGGGCACACAGGAACTTGACTGTCCGGCGGATGCGATCAGT
GACCAGGTGGGAAGCCTCTGCCGCTGAACCAGCCAGACTTCCCCCCAGTGCCAGCACAGCCCGCTCTCCC
CGAGCATCCACCACTCC
