>Addgene plasmid #26285 | pLenti CMV/TO GFP-MDC1 (779-2) | addgene partial sequence | sequence record 32563 | 26285 with CMV-F
TGATAGAGATCTCCCTATCAGTGATAGAGATCGTCGACTAGTCCAGTGTGGTGGAATTCTGCAGATATCA
ACAAGTTTGTACAAAAAAGCAGGCTCCACCATGGGAACCAATTCAGTCGACTAGCGCTACCGGTCGCCAC
CATGGTGAGCAAGGGCGAGGAGCTGTTCACCGGGGTGGTGCCCATCCTGGTCGAGCTGGACGGCGACGTA
AACGGCCACAAGTTCAGCGTGTCCGGCGAGGGCGAGGGCGATGCCACCTACGGCAAGCTGACCCTGAAGT
TCATCTGCACCACCGGCAAGCTGCCCGTGCCCTGGCCCACCCTCGTGACCACCCTGACCTACGGCGTGCA
GTGCTTCAGCCGCTACCCCGACCACATGAAGCAGCACGACTTCTTCAAGTCCGCCATGCCCGAAGGCTAC
GTCCAGGAGCGCACCATCTTCTTCAAGGACGACGGCAACTACAAGACCCGCGCCGAGGTGAAGTTCGAGG
GCGACACCCTGGTGAACCGCATCGAGCTGAAGGGCATCGACTTCAAGGAGGACGGCAACATCCTGGGGCA
CAAGCTGGAGTACAACTACAACAGCCACAACGTCTATATCATGGCCGACAAGCAGAAGAACGGCATCAAG
GTGAACTTCAAGATCCGCCACAACATCGAGGACGGCAGCGTGCAGCTCGCCGACCACTACCAGCAGAACA
CCCCCATCGGCGACGGCCCCGTGCTGCTGCCCGACAACCACTACCTGAGCACCCAGTCCGCCCTGAGCAA
AGACCCCAACGAGAAGCGCGATCACATGGTCCTGCTGGAGTTCGTGACCGCCGCCGGGATCACTCTCGGC
ATGGACGAGCTGTACAAGT
